Addgene plasmid #141796: TFORF1118
Purpose: Lentiviral vector for overexpressing transcription factor ORFs with unique 24-bp barcodes. Barcodes facilitate identification of transcription factors in pooled screens.
Depositing lab: Feng Zhang. Depositing organization: Broad Institute. Publication: A transcription factor atlas of directed differentiation. Joung J, Ma S, Tay T, Geiger-Schuller KR, Kirchgatterer PC, Verdine VK, Guo B, Arias-Garcia MA, Allen WE, Singh A, Kuksenko O, Abudayyeh OO, Gootenberg JS, Fu Z, Macrae RK, Buenrostro JD, Regev A, Zhang F. Cell. 2023 Jan 5;186(1):209-229.e26. doi: 10.1016/j.cell.2022.11.026. PubMed 36608654.
Backbone
  Vector backbone: pLX_TRC317
  Backbone manufacturer: Broad Institute Genetic Perturbation Platform
  Backbone size w/o insert (bp): 8264
  Vector type: Mammalian Expression, Lentiviral
  Selectable markers: Puromycin
Growth in bacteria
  Bacterial resistance: Ampicillin, 100 μg/mL
  Growth temperature: 37°C
  Growth strain: NEB Stable
  Copy number: High Copy
Gene/Insert
  Gene/Insert name: SKP2
  Species: H. sapiens (human)
  Insert size (bp): 734
  Entrez Gene: SKP2 (a.k.a. FBL1, FBXL1, FLB1, p45)
  Promoter: EF1a
  Cloning method: Unknown
  Sequencing primers: 5′ GGGTGGAGACTGAAGTTAGGCCAG; 3′ CACATAGCGTAAAAGGAGCAACATAG
Terms and licenses: Academic/Nonprofit Terms; Industry Terms: Not Available to Industry
Depositor comments: NM_001243120,ENST00000620197 . The transcription factor ORF portion of this plasmid was synthesized by Genewiz. Please test multiple small colonies in case of plasmid recombination. To make this collection available in a timely manner, a portion of this collection was not fully sequenced by Addgene. If an Addgene verified full plasmid sequence is not available, please contact us prior to placing an order to request the full sequence.
How to cite: TFORF1118 was a gift from Feng Zhang (Addgene plasmid # 141796 ; http://n2t.net/addgene:141796 ; RRID:Addgene_141796)
