[The description below was written by a language model from this plasmid's Addgene catalogue record and pLannotate feature annotations shown in this document.]
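Description:
TFORF1118 is a lentiviral mammalian expression plasmid built on the pLX_TRC317 backbone. It belongs to a barcoded library of human transcription factor open reading frames intended for pooled overexpression screens. It is maintained in E. coli through a high-copy ColE1/pUC-type origin with ampicillin resistance (AmpR), and the backbone also carries an f1 origin plus residual lac, T7 and T3 cloning-vector elements. The depositor notes that the plasmid can recombine, as is common for LTR-containing vectors.

The transfer cassette follows a third-generation, self-inactivating design. An RSV promoter drives a truncated HIV-1 5' LTR, followed by the Ψ packaging signal with a gag fragment, the Rev response element for Rev-dependent nuclear export of the genomic RNA, a cPPT/CTS element, and a ΔU3 3' LTR that disables LTR promoter activity after integration. An SV40 poly(A) signal lies downstream of the 3' LTR. Within the provirus, an SV40 early promoter/origin region precedes a puromycin N-acetyltransferase gene for selecting transduced cells. The EF-1α promoter drives the insert, a human SKP2 ORF (also known as FBXL1 or p45) listed at 734 bp and corresponding to a short transcript isoform according to the depositor comments; the ORF was synthesized. A WPRE downstream of the ORF enhances transcript expression. The annotation software flags a short U6 promoter fragment between the ORF and the WPRE. The unique 24-bp barcode described in the catalogue entry is not annotated as a feature, so its position is not stated. The barcode allows the ORF carried by each cell to be identified by sequencing in pooled screens, such as those for directed differentiation.
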