Features (pLannotate 1.2.2; 31 found; start..end, strand, type, name):
      5..231     +  promoter       RSV promoter: Rous sarcoma virus enhancer/promoter
    232..412     +  LTR            5' LTR (truncated): truncated 5' long terminal repeat (LTR) from HIV-1
    459..584     +  misc_feature   HIV-1 Ψ: packaging signal of human immunodeficiency virus type 1
    568..931     +  CDS            HIV-1 gag (fragment): gag protein from human immunodeficiency virus 1; gag
   1077..1310    +  misc_feature   RRE: The Rev response element (RRE) of HIV-1 allows for Rev-dependent mRNA export from the nucleus to the cytoplasm.
   1687..1713    +  CDS            Rev (fragment): human immunodeficiency virus 1 (HIV-1) Rev protein; rev; enhances nuclear export of unspliced and incompletely spliced viral mRNAs
   1720..1743    +  promoter       SV40 promoter (fragment): SV40 early promoter
   1744..1815    +  promoter       SV40 promoter (fragment): SV40 enhancer and early promoter
   1839..1974    +  rep_origin     SV40 ori: SV40 origin of replication
   2020..2616    +  CDS            PuroR (fragment): puromycin N-acetyltransferase; pac from Streptomyces; confers resistance to puromycin
   2665..2782    +  misc_feature   cPPT/CTS: central polypurine tract and central termination sequence of HIV-1
   2847..2913    +  CDS            small t antigen (fragment): SV40 (simian virus 40) small t antigen
   2920..4098    +  promoter       EF-1α promoter: strong constitutive promoter for human elongation factor EF-1α
   4085..4744    +  CDS            SKP2 (fragment): SKP2_HUMAN - Also known as FBXL1. Experimental evidence at protein level: Swiss-Prot protein existence level 1. Through the ubiquitin-mediated proteasomal degradation of hepatitis C virus non-structural protein 5A, has an antiviral activity towards that virus. From Homo sapiens (Human).
   4760..4813    +  promoter       U6 promoter (fragment): RNA polymerase III promoter for human U6 snRNA
   4855..5443    +  misc_feature   WPRE: woodchuck hepatitis virus posttranscriptional regulatory element
   5494..5513    +  misc_feature   cPPT/CTS (fragment): central polypurine tract and central termination sequence of HIV-1
   5515..5748    +  LTR            3' LTR (ΔU3): self-inactivating 3' long terminal repeat (LTR) from HIV-1
   5826..5947    +  polyA_signal   SV40 poly(A) signal: SV40 polyadenylation signal
   5987..6122    +  rep_origin     SV40 ori: SV40 origin of replication
   6143..6161    -  promoter       T7 promoter: promoter for bacteriophage T7 RNA polymerase
   6169..6324    +  CDS            lacZα (fragment): LacZα fragment of β-galactosidase; lacZ fragment
   6329..6757    +  rep_origin     f1 ori (sequence partly withheld): f1 bacteriophage origin of replication; arrow indicates direction of (+) strand synthesis
   6810..6914    +  promoter       AmpR promoter: bla
   6915..7775    +  CDS            AmpR: β-lactamase; bla; confers resistance to ampicillin, carbenicillin, and related antibiotics
   7946..8534    +  rep_origin     ori: high-copy-number ColE1/pMB1/pBR322/pUC origin of replication
   8717..8809    +  CDS            lacI (fragment): lac repressor; lacI; The lac repressor binds to the lac operator to inhibit transcription in E. coli. This inhibition can be relieved by adding lactose or isopropyl-β-D-thiogalactopyranoside (IPTG).
   8822..8843    +  protein_bind   CAP binding site: CAP binding activates transcription in the presence of cAMP. E. coli catabolite activator protein
   8858..8888    +  promoter       lac promoter: promoter for the E. coli lac operon
   8896..8912    +  protein_bind   lac operator: The lac repressor binds to the lac operator to inhibit transcription in E. coli. This inhibition can be relieved by adding lactose or isopropyl-β-D-thiogalactopyranoside (IPTG). lac repressor encoded by lacI
   8957..8975    +  promoter       T3 promoter: promoter for bacteriophage T3 RNA polymerase
>Addgene plasmid #141796 | TFORF1118 | addgene full sequence | sequence record 391526 | Addgene NGS Result
TTAATGTAGTCTTATGCAATACTCTTGTAGTCTTGCAACATGGTAACGATGAGTTAGCAACATGCCTTAC
AAGGAGAGAAAAAGCACCGTGCATGCCGATTGGTGGAAGTAAGGTGGTACGATCGTGCCTTATTAGGAAG
GCAACAGACGGGTCTGACATGGATTGGACGAACCACTGAATTGCCGCATTGCAGAGATATTGTATTTAAG
TGCCTAGCTCGATACATAAACGGGTCTCTCTGGTTAGACCAGATCTGAGCCTGGGAGCTCTCTGGCTAAC
TAGGGAACCCACTGCTTAAGCCTCAATAAAGCTTGCCTTGAGTGCTTCAAGTAGTGTGTGCCCGTCTGTT
GTGTGACTCTGGTAACTAGAGATCCCTCAGACCCTTTTAGTCAGTGTGGAAAATCTCTAGCAGTGGCGCC
CGAACAGGGACTTGAAAGCGAAAGGGAAACCAGAGGAGCTCTCTCGACGCAGGACTCGGCTTGCTGAAGC
GCGCACGGCAAGAGGCGAGGGGCGGCGACTGGTGAGTACGCCAAAAATTTTGACTAGCGGAGGCTAGAAG
GAGAGAGATGGGTGCGAGAGCGTCAGTATTAAGCGGGGGAGAATTAGATCGCGATGGGAAAAAATTCGGT
TAAGGCCAGGGGGAAAGAAAAAATATAAATTAAAACATATAGTATGGGCAAGCAGGGAGCTAGAACGATT
CGCAGTTAATCCTGGCCTGTTAGAAACATCAGAAGGCTGTAGACAAATACTGGGACAGCTACAACCATCC
CTTCAGACAGGATCAGAAGAACTTAGATCATTATATAATACAGTAGCAACCCTCTATTGTGTGCATCAAA
GGATAGAGATAAAAGACACCAAGGAAGCTTTAGACAAGATAGAGGAAGAGCAAAACAAAAGTAAGACCAC
CGCACAGCAAGCGGCCGCTGATCTTCAGACCTGGAGGAGGAGATATGAGGGACAATTGGAGAAGTGAATT
ATATAAATATAAAGTAGTAAAAATTGAACCATTAGGAGTAGCACCCACCAAGGCAAAGAGAAGAGTGGTG
CAGAGAGAAAAAAGAGCAGTGGGAATAGGAGCTTTGTTCCTTGGGTTCTTGGGAGCAGCAGGAAGCACTA
TGGGCGCAGCGTCAATGACGCTGACGGTACAGGCCAGACAATTATTGTCTGGTATAGTGCAGCAGCAGAA
CAATTTGCTGAGGGCTATTGAGGCGCAACAGCATCTGTTGCAACTCACAGTCTGGGGCATCAAGCAGCTC
CAGGCAAGAATCCTGGCTGTGGAAAGATACCTAAAGGATCAACAGCTCCTGGGGATTTGGGGTTGCTCTG
GAAAACTCATTTGCACCACTGCTGTGCCTTGGAATGCTAGTTGGAGTAATAAATCTCTGGAACAGATTTG
GAATCACACGACCTGGATGGAGTGGGACAGAGAAATTAACAATTACACAAGCTTAATACACTCCTTAATT
GAAGAATCGCAAAACCAGCAAGAAAAGAATGAACAAGAATTATTGGAATTAGATAAATGGGCAAGTTTGT
GGAATTGGTTTAACATAACAAATTGGCTGTGGTATATAAAATTATTCATAATGATAGTAGGAGGCTTGGT
AGGTTTAAGAATAGTTTTTGCTGTACTTTCTATAGTGAATAGAGTTAGGCAGGGATATTCACCATTATCG
TTTCAGACCCACCTCCCAACCCCGAGGGGACCCATGCATTGCATCTCAATTAGTCAGCAACCAGGTGTGG
AAAGTCCCCAGGCTCCCCAGCAGGCAGAAGTATGCAAAGCATGCGTCTCAATTAGTCAGCAACCATAGTC
CCGCCCCTAACTCCGCCCATCCCGCCCCTAACTCCGCCCAGTTCCGCCCATTCTCCGCCCCATGGCTGAC
TAATTTTTTTTATTTATGCAGAGGCCGAGGCCGCCTCGGCCTCTGAGCTATTCCAGAAGTAGTGAGGAGG
CTTTTTTGGAGGCCTAGGCTTTTGCAAAAAGCTTTCTAGAGGTACCACCGGAGCTTACCATGACCGAGTA
CAAGCCCACGGTGCGCCTCGCCACCCGCGACGACGTCCCCAGGGCCGTACGCACCCTCGCCGCCGCGTTC
GCCGACTACCCCGCCACGCGCCACACCGTCGATCCGGACCGCCACATCGAGCGGGTCACCGAGCTGCAAG
AACTCTTCCTCACGCGCGTCGGGCTCGACATCGGCAAGGTGTGGGTCGCGGACGACGGCGCCGCCGTGGC
GGTCTGGACCACGCCGGAGAGCGTCGAAGCGGGGGCGGTGTTCGCCGAGATCGGCCCGCGCATGGCCGAG
TTGAGCGGTTCCCGGCTGGCCGCGCAGCAACAGATGGAAGGCCTCCTGGCGCCGCACCGGCCCAAGGAGC
CCGCGTGGTTCCTGGCCACCGTCGGCGTCTCGCCCGACCACCAGGGCAAGGGTCTGGGCAGCGCCGTCGT
GCTCCCCGGAGTGGAGGCGGCCGAGCGCGCCGGGGTGCCCGCCTTCCTGGAGACCTCCGCGCCCCGCAAC
CTCCCCTTCTACGAGCGGCTCGGCTTCACCGTCACCGCCGACGTCGAGGTGCCCGAAGGACCGCGCACCT
GGTGCATGACCCGCAAGCCCGGTGCCAGTTAACGAATTCTAGATCTTGAGACAAATGGCAGTATTCATCC
ACAATTTTAAAAGAAAAGGGGGGATTGGGGGGTACAGTGCAGGGGAAAGAATAGTAGACATAATAGCAAC
AGACATACAAACTAAAGAATTACAAAAACAAATTACAAAAATTCAAAATTTTCGGGTTTATTACAGGGAC
AGCAGAGATCCACTTTGGCGCCGGCTCGAGGCCTGCAGGTGCAAAGATGGATAAAGTTTTAAACAGAGAG
GAATCTTTGCAGCTAATGGACCTTCTAGGTCTTGAAAGGAGTGGGAATTGGCTCCGGTGCCCGTCAGTGG
GCAGAGCGCACATCGCCCACAGTCCCCGAGAAGTTGGGGGGAGGGGTCGGCAATTGAACCGGTGCCTAGA
GAAGGTGGCGCGGGGTAAACTGGGAAAGTGATGTCGTGTACTGGCTCCGCCTTTTTCCCGAGGGTGGGGG
AGAACCGTATATAAGTGCAGTAGTCGCCGTGAACGTTCTTTTTCGCAACGGGTTTGCCGCCAGAACACAG
GTAAGTGCCGTGTGTGGTTCCCGCGGGCCTGGCCTCTTTACGGGTTATGGCCCTTGCGTGCCTTGAATTA
CTTCCACCTGGCTGCAGTACGTGATTCTTGATCCCGAGCTTCGGGTTGGAAGTGGGTGGGAGAGTTCGAG
GCCTTGCGCTTAAGGAGCCCCTTCGCCTCGTGCTTGAGTTGAGGCCTGGCCTGGGCGCTGGGGCCGCCGC
GTGCGAATCTGGTGGCACCTTCGCGCCTGTCTCGCTGCTTTCGATAAGTCTCTAGCCATTTAAAATTTTT
GATGACCTGCTGCGACGCTTTTTTTCTGGCAAGATAGTCTTGTAAATGCGGGCCAAGATCTGCACACTGG
TATTTCGGTTTTTGGGGCCGCGGGCGGCGACGGGGCCCGTGCGTCCCAGCGCACATGTTCGGCGAGGCGG
GGCCTGCGAGCGCGGCCACCGAGAATCGGACGGGGGTAGTCTCAAGCTGGCCGGCCTGCTCTGGTGCCTG
GCCTCGCGCCGCCGTGTATCGCCCCGCCCTGGGCGGCAAGGCTGGCCCGGTCGGCACCAGTTGCGTGAGC
GGAAAGATGGCCGCTTCCCGGCCCTGCTGCAGGGAGCTCAAAATGGAGGACGCGGCGCTCGGGAGAGCGG
GCGGGTGAGTCACCCACACAAAGGAAAAGGGCCTTTCCGTCCTCAGCCGTCGCTTCATGTGACTCCACGG
AGTACCGGGCGCCGTCCAGGCACCTCGATTAGTTCTCGAGCTTTTGGAGTACGTCGTCTTTAGGTTGGGG
GGAGGGGTTTTATGCGATGGAGTTTCCCCACACTGAGTGGGTGGAGACTGAAGTTAGGCCAGCTTGGCAC
TTGATGTAATTCTCCTTGGAATTTGCCCTTTTTGAGTTTGGATCTTGGTTCATTCTCAAGCCTCAGACAG
TGGTTCAAAGTTTTTTTCTTCCATTTCAGGTGTCGTGAGGCTAGCACCGCCACCATGGACCAACCATTGG
CTGAACATTTCAGTACTCTCGCAAAAAACTCAAATTTAGTGCGACTTAACCTTTCTGGGTGTTCTGGATT
CTCTGAATTTGCCCTGCAGACTTTGCTAAGCAGCTGTTCCAGACTGGATGAGCTGAACCTCTCCTGGTGT
TTTGATTTCACTGAAAAGCATGTACAGGTGGCTGTTGCGCATGTGTCAGAGACCATCACCCAGCTGAATC
TTAGCGGCTACAGAAAGAATCTCCAGAAATCAGATCTCTCTACTTTAGTTAGAAGATGCCCCAATCTTGT
CCATCTAGACTTAAGTGATAGTGTCATGCTAAAGAATGACTGCTTTCAGGAATTTTTCCAGCTCAACTAC
CTCCAACACCTATCACTCAGTCGGTGCTATGATATAATACCTGAAACTTTACTTGAACTTGGAGAAATTC
CCACACTAAAAACACTACAAGTTTTTGGAATCGTGCCAGATGGTACCCTTCAACTGTTAAAGGAAGCCCT
TCCTCATCTACAGATTAATTGCTCCCATTTCACCACCATTGCCAGGCCAACTATTGGCAACAAAAAGAAC
CAGGAGATATGGGGCATCAAATGCCGACTGACACTGCAAAAGCCCAGTTGTCTATAGTAATGAACTAGTC
CGTAACTTGAAAGTATTTCGATTTCTTGGCTTTATATATCTTGTGGAAAGGACGACCCAACACAAACATC
ACCTCTTCGACGCGTTAAGTCGACAATCAACCTCTGGATTACAAAATTTGTGAAAGATTGACTGGTATTC
TTAACTATGTTGCTCCTTTTACGCTATGTGGATACGCTGCTTTAATGCCTTTGTATCATGCTATTGCTTC
CCGTATGGCTTTCATTTTCTCCTCCTTGTATAAATCCTGGTTGCTGTCTCTTTATGAGGAGTTGTGGCCC
GTTGTCAGGCAACGTGGCGTGGTGTGCACTGTGTTTGCTGACGCAACCCCCACTGGTTGGGGCATTGCCA
CCACCTGTCAGCTCCTTTCCGGGACTTTCGCTTTCCCCCTCCCTATTGCCACGGCGGAACTCATCGCCGC
CTGCCTTGCCCGCTGCTGGACAGGGGCTCGGCTGTTGGGCACTGACAATTCCGTGGTGTTGTCGGGGAAA
TCATCGTCCTTTCCTTGGCTGCTCGCCTGTGTTGCCACCTGGATTCTGCGCGGGACGTCCTTCTGCTACG
TCCCTTCGGCCCTCAATCCAGCGGACCTTCCTTCCCGCGGCCTGCTGCCGGCTCTGCGGCCTCTTCCGCG
TCTTCGCCTTCGCCCTCAGACGAGTCGGATCTCCCTTTGGGCCGCCTCCCCGCGTCGACTTTAAGACCAA
TGACTTACAAGGCAGCTGTAGATCTTAGCCACTTTTTAAAAGAAAAGGGGGGACTGGAAGGGCTAATTCA
CTCCCAACGAAGACAAGATCTGCTTTTTGCTTGTACTGGGTCTCTCTGGTTAGACCAGATCTGAGCCTGG
GAGCTCTCTGGCTAACTAGGGAACCCACTGCTTAAGCCTCAATAAAGCTTGCCTTGAGTGCTTCAAGTAG
TGTGTGCCCGTCTGTTGTGTGACTCTGGTAACTAGAGATCCCTCAGACCCTTTTAGTCAGTGTGGAAAAT
CTCTAGCAGTACGTATAGTAGTTCATGTCATCTTATTATTCAGTATTTATAACTTGCAAAGAAATGAATA
TCAGAGAGTGAGAGGAACTTGTTTATTGCAGCTTATAATGGTTACAAATAAAGCAATAGCATCACAAATT
TCACAAATAAAGCATTTTTTTCACTGCATTCTAGTTGTGGTTTGTCCAAACTCATCAATGTATCTTATCA
TGTCTGGCTCTAGCTATCCCGCCCCTAACTCCGCCCATCCCGCCCCTAACTCCGCCCAGTTCCGCCCATT
CTCCGCCCCATGGCTGACTAATTTTTTTTATTTATGCAGAGGCCGAGGCCGCCTCGGCCTCTGAGCTATT
CCAGAAGTAGTGAGGAGGCTTTTTTGGAGGCCTAGGGACGTACCCAATTCGCCCTATAGTGAGTCGTATT
ACGCGCGCTCACTGGCCGTCGTTTTACAACGTCGTGACTGGGAAAACCCTGGCGTTACCCAACTTAATCG
CCTTGCAGCACATCCCCCTTTCGCCAGCTGGCGTAATAGCGAAGAGGCCCGCACCGATCGCCCTTCCCAA
CAGTTGCGCAGCCTGAATGGCGAATGGG
[124 nt withheld, positions 6329-6452]
C
[91 nt withheld, positions 6454-6544]
A
[49 nt withheld, positions 6546-6594]
CCTTTGACGTTGGAGTCCACGTTCTTT
[37 nt withheld, positions 6622-6658]
ACCCTATCTCGGTCTATTCTTTTGATTTATAAGGGATTTTGCCGATTTCGGCCTATTGGTTAAAAAATGA
GCTGATTTAACAAAAATTTAACGCGAATTTTAACAAAATATTAACGCTTACAATTTAGGTGGCACTTTTC
GGGGAAATGTGCGCGGAACCCCTATTTGTTTATTTTTCTAAATACATTCAAATATGTATCCGCTCATGAG
ACAATAACCCTGATAAATGCTTCAATAATATTGAAAAAGGAAGAGTATGAGTATTCAACATTTCCGTGTC
GCCCTTATTCCCTTTTTTGCGGCATTTTGCCTTCCTGTTTTTGCTCACCCAGAAACGCTGGTGAAAGTAA
AAGATGCTGAAGATCAGTTGGGTGCACGAGTGGGTTACATCGAACTGGATCTCAACAGCGGTAAGATCCT
TGAGAGTTTTCGCCCCGAAGAACGTTTTCCAATGATGAGCACTTTTAAAGTTCTGCTATGTGGCGCGGTA
TTATCCCGTATTGACGCCGGGCAAGAGCAACTCGGTCGCCGCATACACTATTCTCAGAATGACTTGGTTG
AGTACTCACCAGTCACAGAAAAGCATCTTACGGATGGCATGACAGTAAGAGAATTATGCAGTGCTGCCAT
AACCATGAGTGATAACACTGCGGCCAACTTACTTCTGACAACGATCGGAGGACCGAAGGAGCTAACCGCT
TTTTTGCACAACATGGGGGATCATGTAACTCGCCTTGATCGTTGGGAACCGGAGCTGAATGAAGCCATAC
CAAACGACGAGCGTGACACCACGATGCCTGTAGCAATGGCAACAACGTTGCGCAAACTATTAACTGGCGA
ACTACTTACTCTAGCTTCCCGGCAACAATTAATAGACTGGATGGAGGCGGATAAAGTTGCAGGACCACTT
CTGCGCTCGGCCCTTCCGGCTGGCTGGTTTATTGCTGATAAATCTGGAGCCGGTGAGCGTGGGTCTCGCG
GTATCATTGCAGCACTGGGGCCAGATGGTAAGCCCTCCCGTATCGTAGTTATCTACACGACGGGGAGTCA
GGCAACTATGGATGAACGAAATAGACAGATCGCTGAGATAGGTGCCTCACTGATTAAGCATTGGTAACTG
TCAGACCAAGTTTACTCATATATACTTTAGATTGATTTAAAACTTCATTTTTAATTTAAAAGGATCTAGG
TGAAGATCCTTTTTGATAATCTCATGACCAAAATCCCTTAACGTGAGTTTTCGTTCCACTGAGCGTCAGA
CCCCGTAGAAAAGATCAAAGGATCTTCTTGAGATCCTTTTTTTCTGCGCGTAATCTGCTGCTTGCAAACA
AAAAAACCACCGCTACCAGCGGTGGTTTGTTTGCCGGATCAAGAGCTACCAACTCTTTTTCCGAAGGTAA
CTGGCTTCAGCAGAGCGCAGATACCAAATACTGTTCTTCTAGTGTAGCCGTAGTTAGGCCACCACTTCAA
GAACTCTGTAGCACCGCCTACATACCTCGCTCTGCTAATCCTGTTACCAGTGGCTGCTGCCAGTGGCGAT
AAGTCGTGTCTTACCGGGTTGGACTCAAGACGATAGTTACCGGATAAGGCGCAGCGGTCGGGCTGAACGG
GGGGTTCGTGCACACAGCCCAGCTTGGAGCGAACGACCTACACCGAACTGAGATACCTACAGCGTGAGCT
ATGAGAAAGCGCCACGCTTCCCGAAGGGAGAAAGGCGGACAGGTATCCGGTAAGCGGCAGGGTCGGAACA
GGAGAGCGCACGAGGGAGCTTCCAGGGGGAAACGCCTGGTATCTTTATAGTCCTGTCGGGTTTCGCCACC
TCTGACTTGAGCGTCGATTTTTGTGATGCTCGTCAGGGGGGCGGAGCCTATGGAAAAACGCCAGCAACGC
GGCCTTTTTACGGTTCCTGGCCTTTTGCTGGCCTTTTGCTCACATGTTCTTTCCTGCGTTATCCCCTGAT
TCTGTGGATAACCGTATTACCGCCTTTGAGTGAGCTGATACCGCTCGCCGCAGCCGAACGACCGAGCGCA
GCGAGTCAGTGAGCGAGGAAGCGGAAGAGCGCCCAATACGCAAACCGCCTCTCCCCGCGCGTTGGCCGAT
TCATTAATGCAGCTGGCACGACAGGTTTCCCGACTGGAAAGCGGGCAGTGAGCGCAACGCAATTAATGTG
AGTTAGCTCACTCATTAGGCACCCCAGGCTTTACACTTTATGCTTCCGGCTCGTATGTTGTGTGGAATTG
TGAGCGGATAACAATTTCACACAGGAAACAGCTATGACCATGATTACGCCAAGCGCGCAATTAACCCTCA
CTAAAGGGAACAAAAGCTGGAGCTGCAAGC
