>Addgene plasmid #141796 | TFORF1118 | depositor partial sequence | sequence record 277525 | Insert
ACCGCCACCATGGACCAACCATTGGCTGAACATTTCAGTACTCTCGCAAAAAACTCAAATTTAGTGCGAC
TTAACCTTTCTGGGTGTTCTGGATTCTCTGAATTTGCCCTGCAGACTTTGCTAAGCAGCTGTTCCAGACT
GGATGAGCTGAACCTCTCCTGGTGTTTTGATTTCACTGAAAAGCATGTACAGGTGGCTGTTGCGCATGTG
TCAGAGACCATCACCCAGCTGAATCTTAGCGGCTACAGAAAGAATCTCCAGAAATCAGATCTCTCTACTT
TAGTTAGAAGATGCCCCAATCTTGTCCATCTAGACTTAAGTGATAGTGTCATGCTAAAGAATGACTGCTT
TCAGGAATTTTTCCAGCTCAACTACCTCCAACACCTATCACTCAGTCGGTGCTATGATATAATACCTGAA
ACTTTACTTGAACTTGGAGAAATTCCCACACTAAAAACACTACAAGTTTTTGGAATCGTGCCAGATGGTA
CCCTTCAACTGTTAAAGGAAGCCCTTCCTCATCTACAGATTAATTGCTCCCATTTCACCACCATTGCCAG
GCCAACTATTGGCAACAAAAAGAACCAGGAGATATGGGGCATCAAATGCCGACTGACACTGCAAAAGCCC
AGTTGTCTATAGTAATGAACTAGTCCGTAACTTGAAAGTATTTCGATTTCTTGGCTTTATATATCTTGTG
GAAAGGACGACCCAACACAAACATCACCTCTTCG
