>Addgene plasmid #141796 | TFORF1118 | depositor partial sequence | sequence record 277526 | Barcode
CCCAACACAAACATCACCTCTTCG
